Addgene plasmid #117038: SG-C-Int-9
Purpose: Constitutive integrase cassette - Tp901-Int7
Depositing lab: Jerome Bonnet. Depositing organization: CNRS UMR 5048, INSERM U1054, Centre de Biochimie Structurale. Publication: Hierarchical composition of reliable recombinase logic devices. Guiziou S, Mayonove P, Bonnet J. Nat Commun. 2019 Jan 28;10(1):456. doi: 10.1038/s41467-019-08391-y. PubMed 30692530.
Backbone
  Vector backbone: J66100
  Backbone size w/o insert (bp): 2327
  Vector type: Synthetic Biology
Growth in bacteria
  Bacterial resistance: Ampicillin, 100 μg/mL
  Growth temperature: 37°C
  Growth strain: DH5alpha
  Copy number: High Copy
Gene/Insert
  Gene/Insert name: Constitutive integrase cassette - Tp901-Int7
  Species: Synthetic
  Insert size (bp): 3924
  Cloning method: Gibson Cloning
Terms and licenses: Academic/Nonprofit Terms; Industry Terms: Not Available to Industry
Depositor comments: Please note that some discrepancies were found between Addgene's quality control result and the depositor's provided Genbank sequence. The depositor noted that these discrepancies do NOT affect plasmid function.
How to cite: SG-C-Int-9 was a gift from Jerome Bonnet (Addgene plasmid # 117038 ; http://n2t.net/addgene:117038 ; RRID:Addgene_117038)
