[The description below was written by a language model from this plasmid's Addgene catalogue record and pLannotate feature annotations shown in this document.]
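Description:
SG-C-Int-9 is a bacterial synthetic-biology plasmid built on the J66100 backbone (about 2.3 kb) carrying a roughly 3.9 kb synthetic insert assembled by Gibson cloning, for a sequenced total of about 6.25 kb. It replicates in E. coli from a high-copy ColE1/pUC-type origin and is selected with ampicillin through a β-lactamase gene driven by its own bla promoter. The backbone region also contains a lambda t0 terminator, a further putative bacterial terminator and a cat promoter with no annotated chloramphenicol resistance gene behind it.

The payload is described as a constitutive integrase cassette for Tp901 and Int7, meaning that two serine integrases (site-specific recombinases that invert or excise DNA flanked by their attB/attP sites) are intended to be expressed continuously rather than under inducer control. The automated annotation covers this insert only sparsely. It picks up short fragments matching the trc promoter and the strong constitutive J23119 promoter, along with rrnB T1 and T7Te terminators that would insulate transcription units. The only coding feature it finds in the insert is a short fragment with homology to a Bacillus phage phi105 protein, which lies downstream of the J23119-like fragment and may represent part of a phage integrase gene. The integrase open reading frames themselves are not explicitly annotated, so the record does not establish which promoter drives which enzyme.

The plasmid comes from work on the hierarchical composition of recombinase logic devices. In that context, it would plausibly be used to supply a fixed integrase combination for testing how recombinase-responsive logic constructs behave under that input state. The depositor notes some discrepancies between the quality-control sequence and the deposited reference, and reports that these do not affect function.
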