Features (pLannotate 1.2.2; 11 found; start..end, strand, type, name):
     81..105     +  promoter       trc promoter (fragment): strong E. coli promoter; hybrid between the trp and lac UV5 promoters
    183..254     +  terminator     rrnB T1 terminator: transcription terminator T1 from the E. coli rrnB gene
    270..297     +  terminator     T7Te terminator: phage T7 early transcription terminator
   2009..2033    +  promoter       J23119(SpeI) promoter (fragment): bacterial promoter (Registry of Standard Biological Parts BBa J23119) modified to end with an SpeI site
   2370..2567    +  CDS            YIM3_BPPH1 (fragment): Protein inferred from homology: Swiss-Prot protein existence level 3. From Bacillus phage phi105 (Bacteriophage phi-105).
   4176..4783    -  rep_origin     ori: high-copy-number ColE1/pMB1/pBR322/pUC origin of replication
   4881..4915    -  terminator     lambda t0 terminator: minimal transcription terminator from phage lambda (Scholtissek and Grosse, 1987)
   4991..5060    +  promoter       AmpR promoter: bla
   5063..5923    +  CDS            AmpR: β-lactamase; bla; confers resistance to ampicillin, carbenicillin, and related antibiotics
   5927..6029    -  promoter       cat promoter: promoter of the E. coli cat gene encoding chloramphenicol acetyltransferase
   6206..6249    -  terminator     bacterial terminator: putative bacterial transcription terminator
>Addgene plasmid #117038 | SG-C-Int-9 | addgene full sequence | sequence record 228553 | Addgene NGS Result
GATACTGTTACTTACCGATTATTGTGAAGAACCAGACCGTTTGTTGTAGCACACTCGGCGAAAATCTGAA
TAGTAACTTCTTGACAATTAATCATCCGGCTCGTAATTTATGTGGAAAAGAGGAGAAATACTAGATAAAG
TTGTGCCGTATCCAGCGGTTACCAATAATAGTCTCCAGGCATCAAATAAAACGAAAGGCTCAGTCGAAAG
ACTGGGCCTTTCGTTTTATCTGTTGTTTGTCGGTGAACGCTCTCTACTAGAGTCACACTGGCTCACCTTC
GGGTGGGCCTTTCTGCGTTTATATAGTAAAGTTCCAATAAGACTCCAGGTATCTGTCCGTGTAAAAAAGA
GTATTGACTTCGCATCTTTTTGTACCTTAATGTGTGGATCACACAGGAAAGTACTAGATGACTAAGAAAG
TAGCAATCTATACACGAGTATCCACTACTAACCAAGCAGAGGAAGGCTTCTCAATTGATGAGCAAATTGA
CCGTTTAACAAAATATGCTGAAGCAATGGGGTGGCAAGTATCTGATACTTATACTGATGCTGGTTTTTCA
GGGGCCAAACTTGAACGCCCAGCAATGCAAAGATTAATCAACGATATCGAGAATAAAGCTTTTGATACAG
TTCTTGTATATAAGCTAGACCGCCTTTCACGTAGTGTAAGAGATACTCTTTATCTTGTTAAGGATGTGTT
CACAAAAAATAAAATAGACTTTATCTCGCTTAATGAAAGTATTGATACTTCTTCTGCTATGGGTAGCTTG
TTTCTCACTATTCTTTCTGCAATTAATGAGTTTGAAAGAGAGAATATAAAAGAACGCATGACTATGGGTA
AACTAGGGCGAGCGAAATCTGGTAAGTCTATGATGTGGACTAAGACAGCTTTTGGGTATTACCACAACAG
AAAGACAGGTATATTAGAAATTGTTCCTTTACAAGCTACAATAGTTGAACAAATATTCACTGATTATTTA
TCAGGAATATCACTTACAAAATTAAGAGATAAACTCAATGAATCTGGACACATCGGTAAAGATATACCGT
GGTCTTATCGTACCCTAAGACAAACACTTGATAATCCAGTTTACTGTGGTTATATCAAATTTAAGGACAG
CCTATTTGAAGGTATGCACAAACCAATTATCCCTTATGAGACTTATTTAAAAGTTCAAAAAGAGCTAGAA
GAAAGACAACAGCAGACTTATGAAAGAAATAACAACCCTAGACCTTTCCAAGCTAAATATATGCTGTCAG
GGATGGCAAGGTGCGGTTACTGTGGAGCACCTTTAAAAATTGTTCTTGGCCACAAAAGAAAAGATGGAAG
CCGCACTATGAAATATCACTGTGCAAATAGATTTCCTCGAAAAACAAAAGGAATTACAGTATATAATGAC
AATAAAAAGTGTGATTCAGGAACTTATGATTTAAGTAATTTAGAAAATACTGTTATTGACAACCTGATTG
GATTTCAAGAAAATAATGACTCCTTATTGAAAATTATCAATGGCAACAACCAACCTATTCTTGATACTTC
GTCATTTAAAAAGCAAATTTCACAGATCGATAAAAAAATACAAAAGAACTCTGATTTGTACCTAAATGAT
TTTATCACTATGGATGAGTTGAAAGATCGTACTGATTCCCTTCAGGCTGAGAAAAAGCTGCTTAAAGCTA
AGATTAGCGAAAATAAATTTAATGACTCTACTGATGTTTTTGAGTTAGTTAAAACTCAGTTGGGCTCAAT
TCCGATTAATGAACTATCATATGATAATAAAAAGAAAATCGTCAACAACCTTGTATCAAAGGTTGATGTT
ACTGCTGATAATGTAGATATCATATTTAAATTCCAACTCGCTACCGGTTAAATTGAACCTCTACTACGAG
TGAGTTGAGATTACAGCCTTACTCGGTACCAAATTCCAGAAAAGAGACGCTTTCGAGCGTCTTTTTTCGT
TTTGGTCCCTTACGCTATTATTGAAGCCAGTCTGTTACCGAAGTGAAATTGACGGCTAGCTCAGTCCTAG
GTACAGTGCTAGCCAGAGGAAGGAGGCTCGAACGATTACGGATTGCTCTACTGTGACTGAAGTTTACAAC
CCAATTATTGAAGGCCGCTAACGCGGCCTTTTTTTGTTTCTGGTCTCCCTGAGGCACAGAGATTTACTTT
ATTCACGACTTCAGATACGCACAGCTAACACCACGTCGTCCCTATCTGCTGCCCTAGGTCTATGAGTGGT
TGCTGGATAACTTTACGGGCATGCATAAGGCTCGTATGATATATTCAGGGAGACCACAACGGTTTCCCTC
TACAAATAATTTTGTTTAACTTTAGTAATTTCAACAAAATAACTAGGATTCGAATGAAAGTGGCCATTTA
TGTTCGTGTTAGCACCGATGAACAGGCCAAAGAAGGTTTTAGCATTCCGGCACAGCGTGAACGTCTGCGT
GCATTTTGTGCAAGCCAGGGTTGGGAAATTGTGCAAGAATATATTGAAGAAGGTTGGAGCGCAAAAGATC
TGGATCGTCCGCAGATGCAGCGTCTGCTGAAAGATATCAAAAAAGGCAACATTGATATTGTGCTGGTGTA
TCGTCTGGATCGCCTGACCCGTAGCGTTCTGGATCTGTATCTGCTGTTACAGACCTTTGAAAAATACAAT
GTGGCATTTCGTAGCGCCACCGAAGTTTATGATACCAGCACCGCAATGGGTCGTCTGTTTATTACCCTGG
TTGCAGCACTGGCACAGTGGGAACGTGAAAATCTGGCAGAACGTGTTAAATTTGGTATCGAGCAGATGAT
CGATGAAGGTAAAAAACCGGGTGGTCATAGCCCGTATGGTTACAAATTTGATAAAGACTTCAATTGCACC
ATTATTGAGGAAGAAGCAGACGTTGTTCGTATGATCTATCGCATGTATTGTGATGGTTATGGCTATCGTA
GCATTGCAGATCGTCTGAATGAACTGATGGTTAAACCGCGTATTGCCAAAGAATGGAATCATAATAGCGT
GCGTGATATCCTGACCAACGATATCTATATTGGCACCTATCGTTGGGGTGATAAAGTTGTTCCGAATAAT
CATCCGCCTATTATTAGCGAAACCCTGTTCAAAAAAGCCCAGAAAGAAAAAGAAAAACGTGGCGTTGATC
GTAAACGCGTTGGTAAATTTCTGTTTACCGGTCTGTTACAGTGTGGTAATTGTGGTGGCCATAAAATGCA
GGGCCATTTTGATAAACGTGAGCAGAAAACCTATTACCGTTGTACCAAATGTCACCGCATTACCAACGAA
AAAAACATTCTGGAACCGCTGCTGGATGAAATTCAGCTGCTGATTACCAGCAAAGAATACTTTATGAGCA
AATTCAGCGACCGCTATGATCAGCAAGAGGTTGTTGATGTTAGCGCACTGACAAAAGAACTGGAAAAAAT
CAAACGCCAGAAAGAGAAATGGTACGATCTGTATATGGATGATCGTAACCCGATTCCGAAAGAAGAACTG
TTTGCCAAAATTAACGAACTGAACAAAAAAGAAGAAGAAATCTATAGCAAGCTGAGCGAAGTGGAAGAAG
ATAAAGAACCGGTTGAAGAGAAATATAACCGCCTGAGCAAAATGATCGATTTTAAACAGCAGTTTGAGCA
GGCCAACGACTTTACCAAAAAAGAGCTGCTGTTCAGCATCTTCGAAAAGATTGTGATTTATCGCGAGAAA
GGCAAGCTGAAAAAAATCACCCTGGATTACACCCTGAAATAAAATACGGTCTACTACAGAAGGGTGGTTT
ATCTTACTCAACGACGAACAATAAGGCCTCCCTAACGGGGGGCCTTTTTTATTGATAACAAAAAGATTTC
CCTCGTCACGCAGTAAGTATTTATCGTAGAAGATCACTTTTATCGGTTTCCAGAACAGGTAAGAGCCAAT
AGTGATTACTTCGCGTTATGCAGGCTTCCTCGCTCACTGACTCGCTGCGCTCGGTCGTTCGGCTGCGGCG
AGCGGTATCAGCTCACTCAAAGGCGGTAATCCTAGCTAGGGCGTTCGGCTGCGGCGAGCGGTATCAGCTC
ACTCAAAGGCGGTAATACGGTTATCCACAGAATCAGGGGATAACGCAGGAAAGAACATGTGAGCAAAAGG
CCAGCAAAAGGCCAGGAACCGTAAAAAGGCCGCGTTGCTGGCGTTTTTCCATAGGCTCCGCCCCCCTGAC
GAGCATCACAAAAATCGACGCTCAAGTCAGAGGTGGCGAAACCCGACAGGACTATAAAGATACCAGGCGT
TTCCCCCTGGAAGCTCCCTCGTGCGCTCTCCTGTTCCGACCCTGCCGCTTACCGGATACCTGTCCGCCTT
TCTCCCTTCGGGAAGCGTGGCGCTTTCTCATAGCTCACGCTGTAGGTATCTCAGTTCGGTGTAGGTCGTT
CGCTCCAAGCTGGGCTGTGTGCACGAACCCCCCGTTCAGCCCGACCGCTGCGCCTTATCCGGTAACTATC
GTCTTGAGTCCAACCCGGTAAGACACGACTTATCGCCACTGGCAGCRRCTTATCGCCACTGGCAGCAGCC
ACTGGTAACAGGATTAGCAGAGCGAGGTATGTAGGCGGTGCTACAGAGTTCTTGAAGTGGTGGCCTAACT
ACGGCTACACTAGAAGGACAGTATTTGGTATCTGCGCTCTGCTGAAGCCAGTTACCTTCGGAAAAAGAGT
TGGTAGCTCTTGATCCGGCAAACAAACCACCGCTGGTAGCGGTGGTTTTTTGTTTGCAAGCAGCAGATTA
CGCGCAGAAAAAAAGGATCTCAAGAAGATCCTTTGATCTTTTCTACGGGGTCTGACGCTCAGTGGAACGA
AAACTCACGTTAAGGGATTTTGGTCATGACTTGTGCTTGGATTCTCACCAATAAAAAACGCCCGGCGGCA
ACCGAGCGTTCTGAACAAATCCAGATGGAGTTCTGAGGTCATTACTGGATCTATCAGCAGGAGTCCAAGC
GAGCTCGATATCACTAAATACATTCAAATATCTATCCGCTCATGAGACAATAACCCTGATAAATGCTTCA
ATAATATTGAAAAAGGAAGAATATGAGTATTCAACATTTCCGTGTCGCCCTTATTCCCTTTTTTGCGGCA
TTTTGCCTTCCTGTTTTTGCTCACCCAGAAACGCTGGTGAAAGTAAAAGATGCCGAAGATCAGTTGGGTG
CACGTGTGGGTTACATCGAACTGGACCTCAACAGCGGTAAGATTCTTGAGAGTTTTCGCCCCGAAGAACG
TTTCCCAATGATGAGCACTTTTAAAGTTCTGCTCTGTGGCGCGGTATTATCCCGTATTGACGCCGGGCAA
GAGCAACTCGGTCGCCGCATACACTATTCTCAGAATGACTTGGTTGAGTACTCACCAGTCACAGAAAAGC
ATCTTACGGACGGCATGACAGTACGCGAATTATGCAGCGCTGCCATAACCATGAGTGATAACACGGCGGC
CAACTTACTTCTGACAACGATCGGAGGACCGAAGGAGCTTACCGCTTTTTTGCACAACATGGGTGATCAT
GTAACTCGCCTTGATCGTTGGGAACCGGAGCTGAATGAAGCCATACCAAACGACGAGCGTGACACCACGA
TGCCTGTAGCTATGGCAACAACGTTGCGCAAACTCTTAACTGGCGAACTTCTTACTCTCGCTTCCCGGCA
ACAATTAATAGACTGGATGGAGGCGGATAAAGTTGCAGGACCACTTCTGCGCTCGGCCCTTCCGGCTGGC
TGGTTTATTGCTGATAAATCTGGAGCCGGTGAGCGTGGGTCTCGCGGTATCATTGCAGCACTGGGGCCAG
ATGGTAAGCCCTCCCGTATCGTAGTTATCTACACGACGGGGAGTCAGGCAACTATGGATGAACGAAATAG
ACAGATCGCTGAGATAGGTGCCTCCCTGATTAAGCATTGGTAATAATTTAGCTTCCTTAGCTCCTGAAAA
TCTCGATAACTCAAAAAATACGCCCGGTAGTGATCTTATTTCATTATGGTGAAAGTTGGAACCTCTTACG
TGCCGATCAACGTCTCATTTTCGCCAGATATCGACGTCTAAGAAACCATTATTATCATGACATTAACCTA
TAAAAATAGGCGTATCACGAGGCCCTTTCGTCTTCACCTCGAGTGCCACCTGACGTCTAAGAAACCATTA
TTATCATGACATTAACCTATAAAAATAGGCGTATCACGAGGCAGAATTTCAGATAAAAAAAATCCTTAGC
TTTCGCTAAGGATGATTTCTGGA
